Addgene plasmid #50911: pcDNA3.1 Flag YFP hNKCC1 V729S (NT553)
Purpose: Expresses human NKCC1 V729S mutant with an N-terminal 3xFLAG-YFP tag in mammalian cells. cDNA is synthetic, containing convenient restriction sites.
Depositing lab: Biff Forbush. Depositing organization: Yale University.
Backbone
  Vector backbone: pcDNA 3.1 neo
  Backbone manufacturer: Life Technologies
  Backbone size w/o insert (bp): 5316
  Vector type: Mammalian Expression
  Selectable markers: Neomycin (select with G418)
Growth in bacteria
  Bacterial resistance: Ampicillin, 100 μg/mL
  Growth temperature: 37°C
  Growth strain: DH5alpha
  Copy number: High Copy
Gene/Insert
  Gene/Insert name: human NKCC1 (synthetic) (alt names: Slc12A2 (synthetic); Na-K-Cl cotransporter)
  Species: H. sapiens (human), Synthetic
  Insert size (bp): 4479
  Mutation: V729S in hNKCC1 in NT17
  Entrez Gene: SLC12A2 (a.k.a. BSC, BSC-2, BSC2, CCC1, KILQS, NKCC1, PPP1R141)
  Promoter: CMV
  Tag / fusion protein: 3x Flag (N terminal on insert); YFP (N terminal on insert)
  Cloning method: Restriction Enzyme; 5′ cloning site NheI (not destroyed); 3′ cloning site PmeI (not destroyed)
  Sequencing primers: 5′ CMV-F; 3′ BGH-rev
Terms and licenses: Academic/Nonprofit Terms; Industry Terms: Not Available to Industry
Depositor comments: Plasmid constructed from pcDNA3.1 Flag YFP hNKCC1 WT (NT17). See Addgene plasmid# 49085 (http://www.addgene.org/49085/) for plasmid map of wild-type construct.
How to cite: pcDNA3.1 Flag YFP hNKCC1 V729S (NT553) was a gift from Biff Forbush (Addgene plasmid # 50911 ; http://n2t.net/addgene:50911 ; RRID:Addgene_50911)
