[The description below was written by a language model from this plasmid's Addgene catalogue record.]
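Description:
pcDNA3.1 Flag YFP hNKCC1 V729S (NT553) is a mammalian expression plasmid built on the pcDNA 3.1 neo backbone. It is maintained in E. coli as a high-copy plasmid under ampicillin selection. It also carries a neomycin resistance marker, so transfected mammalian cells can be selected with G418, for example to derive stable lines.

The insert, about 4.5 kb, lies between retained NheI and PmeI sites and is transcribed from the CMV promoter. The listed BGH reverse sequencing primer fits the bovine growth hormone polyadenylation region normally found downstream of the cloning site in this backbone, although no feature table is provided to confirm the layout. The insert encodes human NKCC1, the Na-K-Cl cotransporter that is the product of SLC12A2. The cDNA is synthetic and was designed with convenient restriction sites, which makes it easier to swap segments and introduce mutations. A 3xFLAG epitope and YFP are fused to the N-terminus of the transporter. The FLAG tag allows immunodetection or affinity purification, and YFP allows expression and localisation to be followed by fluorescence.

This version carries a single substitution, V729S, introduced into the parental wild-type construct (NT17) from the same series. The record does not state the functional rationale for the mutation. The construct is suited to comparing the mutant with the tagged wild-type transporter in transfected mammalian cells, as in structure-function studies of cotransporter activity, expression or trafficking. The depositor points to the wild-type plasmid's map as the reference for the overall layout.
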