>Addgene plasmid #50911 | pcDNA3.1 Flag YFP hNKCC1 V729S (NT553) | addgene partial sequence | sequence record 78660 | CMV-F 5'-CGCAAATGGGCGGTAGGCGTG-3'
GAGCTCTCTGGCTAACTAGAGAACCCACTGCTTACTGGCTTATCGAAATTAATACGACTCACTATAGGGA
GACCCAAGCTGGCTAGCCCGGGCACGGCCGCCACCATGGGAGACTACAAAGACCATGACGGTGATTATAA
AGATCACGACATCGACTACAAGGATGACGATGACAAGGGTGACCCTACCGTCAGCAAGGGCGAGGAGCTG
TTCACCGGGGTGGTGCCCATCCTGGTCGAGCTGGACGGCGACGTAAACGGCCACAAGTTCAGCGTGTCCG
GCGAGGGCGAGGGCGATGCCACCTACGGCAAGCTGACCCTGAAGTTCATCTGCACCACCGGCAAGCTGCC
CGTGCCCTGGCCCACCCTCGTGACCACCTTCGGCTACGGCCTGATGTGCTTCGCCCGCTACCCCGACCAC
ATGAAGCAGCACGACTTCTTCAAGTCCGCCATGCCCGAAGGCTACGTCCAGGAGCGCACCATCTTCTTCA
AGGACGACGGCAACTACAAGACCCGCGCCGAGGTGAAGTTCGAGGGCGACACCCTGGTGAACCGCATCGA
GCTGAAGGGCATCGACTTCAAGGAGGACGGCAACATCCTAGGGCACAAGCTGGAGTACAACTACAACAGC
CACAACGTTTATATCATGGCCGACAAGCAGAAGAACGGCATCAAGGTGAACTTCAAGATCCGCCACAACA
TCGAGGACGGCAGCGTGCAGCTCGCCGACCACTACCAGCAGAACACCCCCATCGGCGACGGCCCCGTGCT
GCTGCCCGACAACCACTACCTGAGCTACCAGTCCAAACTGAGCAAAGACCCCAACGAGAAGCGCGATCAC
ATGGTCCTGCT
