>Addgene plasmid #50911 | pcDNA3.1 Flag YFP hNKCC1 V729S (NT553) | addgene partial sequence | sequence record 79046 | hNKCC1-int-R 5'-ATATTTGGCTTGGTCGATGG-3'
TCCACAGATCATCAAACCAACATTTTTTGTGAAATCGTGAACAAGATGAAGTAAGGCCGGCCGTGAGTTT
GGCGCTCCTGTCATAACAAGACACTGTGGCCTAAAGTTTTTCACATGGTCCTCCACGCCAGAAAGCCTAA
TACTATGTTGCAGGGCATTGAGGTAAGTCAGGGCTTGTGTAGAGGATCCCCAATTCACATCGGGTTTTTT
GTAGGTAACATAAATATAGAGACCAAGGACTATCACGTAGGTTAGCAAAGCAGCCCACCAGTTAATGCTG
AACATTACTATGCAACAAAGAATTGCTCCAAGAAGTGAGATCCACATATTGTAGTATTTAAATGCCGGTC
GCCATCCTGGGCTTTTTGCCAGTGAAGCATGGAATACTGAAAAATTGATGAGGGCATAGCTGGCAAGGAA
GAAGTTTGAGATAATTGGTGCAATAACATTCAGTTCGGCAATTAAGATGAATCCAAGTGCAATTAAGAAT
GTTAAGATGTAGCCACGTAATGGCTCATTATTTTTCCCATAACCTTTAGCAAACATCTGGAAAGCGGGGT
AGATGTTGTCTTTACATAGGGCCTGAAATATCTTGGGAGCACTCACTAGGGATGCTAATGCGCTAGAAAG
AGTGGCAGAGAATATGCCCGCGGAAATTAGTGGTGTAAATCCTGACACCATACTCATTACCTGAAAGTTG
TTCATTAGGCCGTAGCTACAAGGACTGGATTCACAAGATGAAAAATCAAAGTTTAATTTGCAGGCTGCGC
TAGTACAGTTTGTTAGCTCTGTTACGATAGTGTCATTAACATTACCAGTGGCATCGCGTACGACACAAGA
ACCTACAGACACGGCAATTCCTACATAAACCAATGTAGTAATTAAAATGGCTAGGAGTGTTCCTTTGGGT
ATGGCTGACTGAGGATCTGCAAGATCACCTGA
