LOCUS       Exported 9795 bp ds-DNA circular SYN 13-MAY-2021
DEFINITION  Expresses human NKCC1 V729S mutant with an N-terminal 3xFLAG-YFP tag
            in mammalian cells. cDNA is synthetic, containing convenient
            restriction sites..
ACCESSION   .
VERSION     .
KEYWORDS    pcDNA3.1 Flag YFP hNKCC1 V729S (NT553)
SOURCE      synthetic DNA construct
  ORGANISM  synthetic DNA construct
REFERENCE   1 (bases 1 to 9795)
  TITLE     Forbush Lab human NKCC1 NT clones
  JOURNAL   Unpublished
REFERENCE   2 (bases 1 to 9795)
  AUTHORS   .
  TITLE     Direct Submission
  JOURNAL   Exported May 13, 2021 from SnapGene Server 1.1.58
            http://www.snapgene.com
FEATURES             Location/Qualifiers
     source          1..9795
                     /organism="synthetic DNA construct"
                     /mol_type="other DNA"
     regulatory      19..28
                     /regulatory_class="other"
                     /note="vertebrate consensus sequence for strong initiation
                     of translation (Kozak, 1987)"
     CDS             31..96
                     /codon_start=1
                     /product="three tandem FLAG(R) epitope tags, followed by an
                     enterokinase cleavage site"
                     /label=3xFLAG
                     /translation="DYKDHDGDYKDHDIDYKDDDDK"
     CDS             112..822
                     /codon_start=1
                     /product="enhanced variant of YFP (Heikal et al., 2001)"
                     /label=Citrine
                     /note="mammalian codon-optimized"
                     /translation="SKGEELFTGVVPILVELDGDVNGHKFSVSGEGEGDATYGKLTLKF
                     ICTTGKLPVPWPTLVTTFGYGLMCFARYPDHMKQHDFFKSAMPEGYVQERTIFFKDDGN
                     YKTRAEVKFEGDTLVNRIELKGIDFKEDGNILGHKLEYNYNSHNVYIMADKQKNGIKVN
                     FKIRHNIEDGSVQLADHYQQNTPIGDGPVLLPDNHYLSYQSKLSKDPNEKRDHMVLLEF
                     VTAAGITLGMDELYK"
     CDS             112..822
                     /codon_start=1
                     /product="enhanced YFP with monomerizing A206K mutation
                     (Zacharias et al., 2002)"
                     /label=mEYFP
                     /note="mammalian codon-optimized"
                     /translation="SKGEELFTGVVPILVELDGDVNGHKFSVSGEGEGDATYGKLTLKF
                     ICTTGKLPVPWPTLVTTFGYGLMCFARYPDHMKQHDFFKSAMPEGYVQERTIFFKDDGN
                     YKTRAEVKFEGDTLVNRIELKGIDFKEDGNILGHKLEYNYNSHNVYIMADKQKNGIKVN
                     FKIRHNIEDGSVQLADHYQQNTPIGDGPVLLPDNHYLSYQSKLSKDPNEKRDHMVLLEF
                     VTAAGITLGMDELYK"
     primer_bind     complement(151..172)
                     /label=EGFP-N
                     /note="EGFP, reverse primer"
     primer_bind     complement(412..431)
                     /label=EXFP-R
                     /note="For distinguishing EGFP variants, reverse primer"
     primer_bind     759..780
                     /label=EGFP-C
                     /note="EGFP, forward primer"
     primer_bind     complement(4495..4512)
                     /label=BGH-rev
                     /note="Bovine growth hormone terminator, reverse primer.
                     Also called BGH reverse"
     polyA_signal    4501..4725
                     /label=bGH poly(A) signal
                     /note="bovine growth hormone polyadenylation signal"
     rep_origin      4771..5199
                     /direction=RIGHT
                     /label=f1 ori
                     /note="f1 bacteriophage origin of replication; arrow
                     indicates direction of (+) strand synthesis"
     primer_bind     complement(4858..4877)
                     /label=F1ori-R
                     /note="F1 origin, reverse primer"
     primer_bind     5068..5089
                     /label=F1ori-F
                     /note="F1 origin, forward primer"
     primer_bind     complement(5208..5228)
                     /label=pBABE 3'
                     /note="SV40 enhancer, reverse primer for pBABE vectors"
     promoter        5213..5542
                     /label=SV40 promoter
                     /note="SV40 enhancer and early promoter"
     rep_origin      5393..5528
                     /label=SV40 ori
                     /note="SV40 origin of replication"
     primer_bind     5455..5474
                     /label=SV40pro-F
                     /note="SV40 promoter/origin, forward primer"
     CDS             5609..6403
                     /codon_start=1
                     /gene="aph(3')-II (or nptII)"
                     /product="aminoglycoside phosphotransferase from Tn5"
                     /label=NeoR/KanR
                     /note="confers resistance to neomycin, kanamycin, and G418
                     (Geneticin(R))"
                     /translation="MIEQDGLHAGSPAAWVERLFGYDWAQQTIGCSDAAVFRLSAQGRP
                     VLFVKTDLSGALNELQDEAARLSWLATTGVPCAAVLDVVTEAGRDWLLLGEVPGQDLLS
                     SHLAPAEKVSIMADAMRRLHTLDPATCPFDHQAKHRIERARTRMEAGLVDQDDLDEEHQ
                     GLAPAELFARLKARMPDGEDLVVTHGDACLPNIMVENGRFSGFIDCGRLGVADRYQDIA
                     LATRDIAEELGGEWADRFLVLYGIAAPDSQRIAFYRLLDEFF"
     primer_bind     complement(5663..5682)
                     /label=Neo-R
                     /note="Neomycin resistance gene, reverse primer"
     primer_bind     6273..6292
                     /label=Neo-F
                     /note="Neomycin resistance gene, forward primer"
     polyA_signal    6577..6698
                     /label=SV40 poly(A) signal
                     /note="SV40 polyadenylation signal"
     primer_bind     complement(6614..6633)
                     /label=SV40pA-R
                     /note="SV40 polyA, reverse primer"
     primer_bind     6668..6687
                     /label=EBV-rev
                     /note="SV40 polyA terminator, reverse primer"
     primer_bind     complement(6747..6763)
                     /label=M13 rev
                     /note="common sequencing primer, one of multiple similar
                     variants"
     primer_bind     complement(6747..6763)
                     /label=M13 Reverse
                     /note="In lacZ gene. Also called M13-rev"
     primer_bind     complement(6760..6782)
                     /label=M13/pUC Reverse
                     /note="In lacZ gene"
     protein_bind    6771..6787
                     /label=lac operator
                     /bound_moiety="lac repressor encoded by lacI"
                     /note="The lac repressor binds to the lac operator to
                     inhibit transcription in E. coli. This inhibition can be
                     relieved by adding lactose or
                     isopropyl-beta-D-thiogalactopyranoside (IPTG)."
     promoter        complement(6795..6825)
                     /label=lac promoter
                     /note="promoter for the E. coli lac operon"
     protein_bind    6840..6861
                     /label=CAP binding site
                     /bound_moiety="E. coli catabolite activator protein"
                     /note="CAP binding activates transcription in the presence
                     of cAMP."
     primer_bind     complement(6978..6995)
                     /label=L4440
                     /note="L4440 vector, forward primer"
     rep_origin      complement(7149..7734)
                     /direction=LEFT
                     /label=ori
                     /note="high-copy-number ColE1/pMB1/pBR322/pUC origin of
                     replication"
     primer_bind     complement(7229..7248)
                     /label=pBR322ori-F
                     /note="pBR322 origin, forward primer"
     CDS             complement(7905..8765)
                     /codon_start=1
                     /gene="bla"
                     /product="beta-lactamase"
                     /label=AmpR
                     /note="confers resistance to ampicillin, carbenicillin, and
                     related antibiotics"
                     /translation="MSIQHFRVALIPFFAAFCLPVFAHPETLVKVKDAEDQLGARVGYI
                     ELDLNSGKILESFRPEERFPMMSTFKVLLCGAVLSRIDAGQEQLGRRIHYSQNDLVEYS
                     PVTEKHLTDGMTVRELCSAAITMSDNTAANLLLTTIGGPKELTAFLHNMGDHVTRLDRW
                     EPELNEAIPNDERDTTMPVAMATTLRKLLTGELLTLASRQQLIDWMEADKVAGPLLRSA
                     LPAGWFIADKSGAGERGSRGIIAALGPDGKPSRIVVIYTTGSQATMDERNRQIAEIGAS
                     LIKHW"
     primer_bind     8528..8547
                     /label=Amp-R
                     /note="Ampicillin resistance gene, reverse primer"
     promoter        complement(8766..8870)
                     /gene="bla"
                     /label=AmpR promoter
     primer_bind     complement(8945..8964)
                     /label=pRS-marker
                     /note="pRS vectors, use to sequence yeast selectable
                     marker"
     enhancer        9136..9515
                     /label=CMV enhancer
                     /note="human cytomegalovirus immediate early enhancer"
     promoter        9516..9719
                     /label=CMV promoter
                     /note="human cytomegalovirus (CMV) immediate early
                     promoter"
     primer_bind     9670..9690
                     /label=CMV-F
                     /note="Human CMV immediate early promoter, forward primer"
     primer_bind     9764..9783
                     /label=T7
                     /note="T7 promoter, forward primer"
     promoter        9764..9782
                     /label=T7 promoter
                     /note="promoter for bacteriophage T7 RNA polymerase"
ORIGIN
        1 gctagcccgg gcacggccgc caccatggga gactacaaag accatgacgg tgattataaa
       61 gatcacgaca tcgactacaa ggatgacgat gacaagggtg accctaccgt cagcaagggc
      121 gaggagctgt tcaccggggt ggtgcccatc ctggtcgagc tggacggcga cgtaaacggc
      181 cacaagttca gcgtgtccgg cgagggcgag ggcgatgcca cctacggcaa gctgaccctg
      241 aagttcatct gcaccaccgg caagctgccc gtgccctggc ccaccctcgt gaccaccttc
      301 ggctacggcc tgatgtgctt cgcccgctac cccgaccaca tgaagcagca cgacttcttc
      361 aagtccgcca tgcccgaagg ctacgtccag gagcgcacca tcttcttcaa ggacgacggc
      421 aactacaaga cccgcgccga ggtgaagttc gagggcgaca ccctggtgaa ccgcatcgag
      481 ctgaagggca tcgacttcaa ggaggacggc aacatcctag ggcacaagct ggagtacaac
      541 tacaacagcc acaacgttta tatcatggcc gacaagcaga agaacggcat caaggtgaac
      601 ttcaagatcc gccacaacat cgaggacggc agcgtgcagc tcgccgacca ctaccagcag
      661 aacaccccca tcggcgacgg ccccgtgctg ctgcccgaca accactacct gagctaccag
      721 tccaaactga gcaaagaccc caacgagaag cgcgatcaca tggtcctgct ggagttcgtg
      781 accgccgccg ggatcactct cggcatggac gagctctaca agggtgacct ggagccgagg
      841 cccacggctc ctagctccgg cgcgccaggc ctcgccggag tcggcgaaac gccgagcgcc
      901 gctgcgctgg ccgcagccag ggtggaactg cccggaaccg ctgtgccctc ggtgccggag
      961 gatgctgcgc ccgcgagccg ggacgggggc ggggtccgcg atgagggacc agccgccgcc
     1021 ggtgacggcc tgggcagacc cttggggcct accccgagcc agagccgttt ccaggtggac
     1081 ctcgtttccg agaacgcagg gcgggctgct gctgcggcgg cggcggctgc tgcggccgcc
     1141 gccgctgctg gtgccggggc gggggccaag cagactcctg ccgacgggga agccagcggc
     1201 gagagcgagc cagctaaagg cagcgaggaa gccaaaggcc gcttccgcgt taacttcgta
     1261 gatcctgctg ccagctcgtc cgcagaagat agcctgtcag atgccgccgg ggtcggagtc
     1321 gatggaccca acgtgagctt ccagaacggc ggggacacgg tactgagcga gggcagcagc
     1381 ctccattccg gtggcggcgg cggctccggc caccaccagc actactatta tgatacccac
     1441 accaacacct actatctgcg caccttcggc cacaacacaa tggacgcggt acccaggatc
     1501 gaccactacc ggcacacagc cgcgcagctc ggcgagaagc tgctccggcc tagcctggcc
     1561 gagctgcatg acgagctgga aaaggaacct tttgaggatg gctttgcaaa tggggaagaa
     1621 agcactccaa cacgtgatgc tgtggtcacg tacacggccg aaagtaaagg agtcgtgaag
     1681 tttggctgga tcaagggtgt actagtacgt tgtatgttaa acatttgggg tgtgatgctt
     1741 ttcattcgtc tctcatggat tgtgggacaa gctggaattg gtctatcagt ccttgtaata
     1801 atgatggcta ctgttgtgac aactatcaca ggattgtcca ctagcgccat cgcaactaat
     1861 ggatttgtaa ggggaggcgg cgcatattat ttaatatcta gaagtctagg gcctgaattt
     1921 ggtggtgcca ttggtctaat cttcgccttt gccaacgctg ttgctgttgc tatgtatgtg
     1981 gttggatttg cagaaaccgt ggtggagttg ctgaaagaac attccattct tatgatagat
     2041 gaaatcaatg acatccggat tattggagcc attacagtcg tgattctttt aggtatctca
     2101 gtagccggta tggagtggga agcaaaagct cagattgttc ttttggtgat cctacttctt
     2161 gctattggtg atttcgtcat aggaacattt atcccactcg agagcaagaa gccaaaaggg
     2221 ttttttggct ataaatctga aatctttaat gagaactttg gccccgattt tcgagaagaa
     2281 gaaactttct tttctgtatt tgccatcttt tttcctgctg caactggaat tctggctggc
     2341 gcaaatatct caggtgatct tgcagatcct cagtcagcca tacccaaagg aacactccta
     2401 gccattttaa ttactacatt ggtttatgta ggaattgccg tgtctgtagg ttcttgtgtc
     2461 gtacgcgatg ccactggtaa tgttaatgac actatcgtaa cagagctaac aaactgtact
     2521 agcgcagcct gcaaattaaa ctttgatttt tcatcttgtg aatccagtcc ttgtagctac
     2581 ggcctaatga acaactttca ggtaatgagt atggtgtcag gatttacacc actaatttcc
     2641 gcgggcatat tctctgccac tctttctagc gcattagcat ccctagtgag tgctcccaag
     2701 atatttcagg ccctatgtaa agacaacatc taccccgctt tccagatgtt tgctaaaggt
     2761 tatgggaaaa ataatgagcc attacgtggc tacatcttaa cattcttaat tgcacttgga
     2821 ttcatcttaa ttgccgaact gaatgttatt gcaccaatta tctcaaactt cttccttgcc
     2881 agctatgccc tcatcaattt ttcagtattc catgcttcac tggcaaaaag cccaggatgg
     2941 cgaccggcat ttaaatacta caatatgtgg atctcacttc ttggagcaat tctttgttgc
     3001 atagtaatgt tcagcattaa ctggtgggct gctttgctaa cctacgtgat agtccttggt
     3061 ctctatattt atgttaccta caaaaaaccc gatgtgaatt ggggatcctc tacacaagcc
     3121 ctgacttacc tcaatgccct gcaacatagt attaggcttt ctggcgtgga ggaccatgtg
     3181 aaaaacttta ggccacagtg tcttgttatg acaggagcgc caaactcacg gccggcctta
     3241 cttcatcttg ttcacgattt cacaaaaaat gttggtttga tgatctgtgg acacgtacac
     3301 atgggaccac gcagacaagc catgaaagaa atgtccatcg accaagccaa atatcagcgc
     3361 tggcttatta agaacaaaat gaaggctttt tatgcaccag tacatgcaga tgacctcaga
     3421 gaaggggccc aatacttgat gcaggctgct ggcctgggcc gtatgaagcc aaacacacta
     3481 gtccttggat ttaagaaaga ttggttgcaa gcagatatga gggatgtgga tatgtacata
     3541 aacttatttc acgatgcttt tgacatacaa tatggcgtag tggttattcg cctaaaagaa
     3601 ggtctggata ttagtcacct gcagggacaa gaagaattat tgtcatcaca agagaaatct
     3661 cctggcacca aggatgtcgt agtaagtgtg gaatatagta aaaagtccga tttagatact
     3721 tcgaaacccc tcagtgaaaa accaattacc cataaagtcg aggaagaaga tggcaagact
     3781 gcaactcaac cactgttgaa aaaagaatcc aaaggcccta ttgtgccttt gaatgtagct
     3841 gaccaaaagc ttcttgaagc tagtacacag tttcagaaaa aacaaggaaa gaatactatt
     3901 gatgtctggt ggctttttga tgacggaggt ctgaccttat tgatacctta ccttctgacg
     3961 accaagaaaa aatggaaaga ctgtaagatc agagtattca ttggtggaaa gataaacaga
     4021 atagaccatg accggagagc gatggctact ttactgagca agttcagaat cgatttttct
     4081 gacatcatgg ttctaggaga catcaatacc aaaccaaaga aagaaaacat tatagctttc
     4141 gaggaaatca ttgagccata cagacttcac gaagatgata aagagcaaga tatcgcagat
     4201 aaaatgaaag aagatgaacc ctggcgaata acagataatg aattggagct gtataagacc
     4261 aagacatacc ggcagatcag gttaaatgag ttattaaagg aacattcaag cacagctaac
     4321 attattgtga tgagtttacc ggtcgcacga aagggtgccg tttctagtgc tctctacatg
     4381 gcatggttag aagcactatc taaggatcta ccaccaatcc tactagttcg tgggaatcat
     4441 cagagtgtcc ttaccttcta ttcataatta attaagttta aacccgctga tcagcctcga
     4501 ctgtgccttc tagttgccag ccatctgttg tttgcccctc ccccgtgcct tccttgaccc
     4561 tggaaggtgc cactcccact gtcctttcct aataaaatga ggaaattgca tcgcattgtc
     4621 tgagtaggtg tcattctatt ctggggggtg gggtggggca ggacagcaag ggggaggatt
     4681 gggaagacaa tagcaggcat gctggggatg cggtgggctc tatggcttct gaggcggaaa
     4741 gaaccagctg gggctctagg gggtatcccc nnnnnnnnnn nnnnnnnnnn nnnnnnnnnn
     4801 nnnnnnnnnn nnnnnnnnnn nnnnnnnnnn nnnnnnnnnn nnnnnnnnnn nnnnnnnnnn
     4861 nnnnnnnnnn nnnnnnnnnn nnnnnnnnnn nnnncnnnnn nnnnnnnnnn nnnnnnnnnn
     4921 nnnnnnnnnn nnnnnnnnnn nnnnnnnnnn nnnnnnnnnn nnnnnnnnnn nnnnnnnnnn
     4981 nnnnnnannn nnnnnnnnnn nnnnnnnnnn nnnnnnnnnn nnnnnnnnnn nnnnnncctt
     5041 tgacgttgga gtccacgttc tttaatagtg gactcttgtt ccaaactgga acaacactca
     5101 accctatctc ggtctattct tttgatttat aagggatttt gccgatttcg gcctattggt
     5161 taaaaaatga gctgatttaa caaaaattta acgcgaatta attctgtgga atgtgtgtca
     5221 gttagggtgt ggaaagtccc caggctcccc agcaggcaga agtatgcaaa gcatgcatct
     5281 caattagtca gcaaccaggt gtggaaagtc cccaggctcc ccagcaggca gaagtatgca
     5341 aagcatgcat ctcaattagt cagcaaccat agtcccgccc ctaactccgc ccatcccgcc
     5401 cctaactccg cccagttccg cccattctcc gccccatggc tgactaattt tttttattta
     5461 tgcagaggcc gaggccgcct ctgcctctga gctattccag aagtagtgag gaggcttttt
     5521 tggaggccta ggcttttgca aaaagctccc gggagcttgt atatccattt tcggatctga
     5581 tcaagagaca ggatgaggat cgtttcgcat gattgaacaa gatggattgc acgcaggttc
     5641 tccggccgct tgggtggaga ggctattcgg ctatgactgg gcacaacaga caatcggctg
     5701 ctctgatgcc gccgtgttcc ggctgtcagc gcaggggcgc ccggttcttt ttgtcaagac
     5761 cgacctgtcc ggtgccctga atgaactgca ggacgaggca gcgcggctat cgtggctggc
     5821 cacgacgggc gttccttgcg cagctgtgct cgacgttgtc actgaagcgg gaagggactg
     5881 gctgctattg ggcgaagtgc cggggcagga tctcctgtca tctcaccttg ctcctgccga
     5941 gaaagtatcc atcatggctg atgcaatgcg gcggctgcat acgcttgatc cggctacctg
     6001 cccattcgac caccaagcga aacatcgcat cgagcgagca cgtactcgga tggaagccgg
     6061 tcttgtcgat caggatgatc tggacgaaga gcatcagggg ctcgcgccag ccgaactgtt
     6121 cgccaggctc aaggcgcgca tgcccgacgg cgaggatctc gtcgtgaccc atggcgatgc
     6181 ctgcttgccg aatatcatgg tggaaaatgg ccgcttttct ggattcatcg actgtggccg
     6241 gctgggtgtg gcggaccgct atcaggacat agcgttggct acccgtgata ttgctgaaga
     6301 gcttggcggc gaatgggctg accgcttcct cgtgctttac ggtatcgccg ctcccgattc
     6361 gcagcgcatc gccttctatc gccttcttga cgagttcttc tgagcgggac tctggggttc
     6421 gaaatgaccg accaagcgac gcccaacctg ccatcacgag atttcgattc caccgccgcc
     6481 ttctatgaaa ggttgggctt cggaatcgtt ttccgggacg ccggctggat gatcctccag
     6541 cgcggggatc tcatgctgga gttcttcgcc caccccaact tgtttattgc agcttataat
     6601 ggttacaaat aaagcaatag catcacaaat ttcacaaata aagcattttt ttcactgcat
     6661 tctagttgtg gtttgtccaa actcatcaat gtatcttatc atgtctgtat accgtcgacc
     6721 tctagctaga gcttggcgta atcatggtca tagctgtttc ctgtgtgaaa ttgttatccg
     6781 ctcacaattc cacacaacat acgagccgga agcataaagt gtaaagcctg gggtgcctaa
     6841 tgagtgagct aactcacatt aattgcgttg cgctcactgc ccgctttcca gtcgggaaac
     6901 ctgtcgtgcc agctgcatta atgaatcggc caacgcgcgg ggagaggcgg tttgcgtatt
     6961 gggcgctctt ccgcttcctc gctcactgac tcgctgcgct cggtcgttcg gctgcggcga
     7021 gcggtatcag ctcactcaaa ggcggtaata cggttatcca cagaatcagg ggataacgca
     7081 ggaaagaaca tgtgagcaaa aggccagcaa aaggccagga accgtaaaaa ggccgcgttg
     7141 ctggcgtttt tccataggct ccgcccccct gacgagcatc acaaaaatcg acgctcaagt
     7201 cagaggtggc gaaacccgac aggactataa agataccagg cgtttccccc tggaagctcc
     7261 ctcgtgcgct ctcctgttcc gaccctgccg cttaccggat acctgtccgc ctttctccct
     7321 tcgggaagcg tggcgctttc tcatagctca cgctgtaggt atctcagttc ggtgtaggtc
     7381 gttcgctcca agctgggctg tgtgcacgaa ccccccgttc agcccgaccg ctgcgcctta
     7441 tccggtaact atcgtcttga gtccaacccg gtaagacacg acttatcgcc actggcagca
     7501 gccactggta acaggattag cagagcgagg tatgtaggcg gtgctacaga gttcttgaag
     7561 tggtggccta actacggcta cactagaaga acagtatttg gtatctgcgc tctgctgaag
     7621 ccagttacct tcggaaaaag agttggtagc tcttgatccg gcaaacaaac caccgctggt
     7681 agcggttttt ttgtttgcaa gcagcagatt acgcgcagaa aaaaaggatc tcaagaagat
     7741 cctttgatct tttctacggg gtctgacgct cagtggaacg aaaactcacg ttaagggatt
     7801 ttggtcatga gattatcaaa aaggatcttc acctagatcc ttttaaatta aaaatgaagt
     7861 tttaaatcaa tctaaagtat atatgagtaa acttggtctg acagttacca atgcttaatc
     7921 agtgaggcac ctatctcagc gatctgtcta tttcgttcat ccatagttgc ctgactcccc
     7981 gtcgtgtaga taactacgat acgggagggc ttaccatctg gccccagtgc tgcaatgata
     8041 ccgcgagacc cacgctcacc ggctccagat ttatcagcaa taaaccagcc agccggaagg
     8101 gccgagcgca gaagtggtcc tgcaacttta tccgcctcca tccagtctat taattgttgc
     8161 cgggaagcta gagtaagtag ttcgccagtt aatagtttgc gcaacgttgt tgccattgct
     8221 acaggcatcg tggtgtcacg ctcgtcgttt ggtatggctt cattcagctc cggttcccaa
     8281 cgatcaaggc gagttacatg atcccccatg ttgtgcaaaa aagcggttag ctccttcggt
     8341 cctccgatcg ttgtcagaag taagttggcc gcagtgttat cactcatggt tatggcagca
     8401 ctgcataatt ctcttactgt catgccatcc gtaagatgct tttctgtgac tggtgagtac
     8461 tcaaccaagt cattctgaga atagtgtatg cggcgaccga gttgctcttg cccggcgtca
     8521 atacgggata ataccgcgcc acatagcaga actttaaaag tgctcatcat tggaaaacgt
     8581 tcttcggggc gaaaactctc aaggatctta ccgctgttga gatccagttc gatgtaaccc
     8641 actcgtgcac ccaactgatc ttcagcatct tttactttca ccagcgtttc tgggtgagca
     8701 aaaacaggaa ggcaaaatgc cgcaaaaaag ggaataaggg cgacacggaa atgttgaata
     8761 ctcatactct tcctttttca atattattga agcatttatc agggttattg tctcatgagc
     8821 ggatacatat ttgaatgtat ttagaaaaat aaacaaatag gggttccgcg cacatttccc
     8881 cgaaaagtgc cacctgacgt cgacggatcg ggagatctcc cgatccccta tggtgcactc
     8941 tcagtacaat ctgctctgat gccgcatagt taagccagta tctgctccct gcttgtgtgt
     9001 tggaggtcgc tgagtagtgc gcgagcaaaa tttaagctac aacaaggcaa ggcttgaccg
     9061 acaattgcat gaagaatctg cttagggtta ggcgttttgc gctgcttcgc gatgtacggg
     9121 ccagatatac gcgttgacat tgattattga ctagttatta atagtaatca attacggggt
     9181 cattagttca tagcccatat atggagttcc gcgttacata acttacggta aatggcccgc
     9241 ctggctgacc gcccaacgac ccccgcccat tgacgtcaat aatgacgtat gttcccatag
     9301 taacgccaat agggactttc cattgacgtc aatgggtgga gtatttacgg taaactgccc
     9361 acttggcagt acatcaagtg tatcatatgc caagtacgcc ccctattgac gtcaatgacg
     9421 gtaaatggcc cgcctggcat tatgcccagt acatgacctt atgggacttt cctacttggc
     9481 agtacatcta cgtattagtc atcgctatta ccatggtgat gcggttttgg cagtacatca
     9541 atgggcgtgg atagcggttt gactcacggg gatttccaag tctccacccc attgacgtca
     9601 atgggagttt gttttggcac caaaatcaac gggactttcc aaaatgtcgt aacaactccg
     9661 ccccattgac gcaaatgggc ggtaggcgtg tacggtggga ggtctatata agcagagctc
     9721 tctggctaac tagagaaccc actgcttact ggcttatcga aattaatacg actcactata
     9781 gggagaccca agctg
//
